Addgene plasmid #194543: pET-45b-mEGFP-HMGB1-WT
Purpose: Bacterial Expression of 6xHis mEGFP-HMGB1 WT Fusion Protein
Depositing lab: Denes Hnisz. Depositing organization: Max Planck Institute for Molecular Genetics. Publication: Aberrant phase separation and nucleolar dysfunction in rare genetic diseases. Mensah MA, Niskanen H, Magalhaes AP, Basu S, Kircher M, Sczakiel HL, Reiter AMV, Elsner J, Meinecke P, Biskup S, Chung BHY, Dombrowsky G, Eckmann-Scholz C, Hitz MP, Hoischen A, Holterhus PM, Hulsemann W, Kahrizi K, Kalscheuer VM, Kan A, Krumbiegel M, Kurth I, Leubner J, Longardt AC, Moritz JD, Najmabadi H, Skipalova K, Snijders Blok L, Tzschach A, Wiedersberg E, Zenker M, Garcia-Cabau C, Buschow R, Salvatella X, Kraushar ML, Mundlos S, Caliebe A, Spielmann M, Horn D, Hnisz D. Nature. 2023 Feb;614(7948):564-571. doi: 10.1038/s41586-022-05682-1. Epub 2023 Feb 8. PubMed 36755093.
Backbone
  Vector backbone: pET-45(b+)
  Vector type: Bacterial Expression
Growth in bacteria
  Bacterial resistance: Ampicillin, 100 μg/mL
  Growth temperature: 37°C
  Growth strain: DH5alpha
  Copy number: Low Copy
Gene/Insert
  Gene/Insert name: HMGB1
  Species: H. sapiens (human)
  Entrez Gene: HMGB1 (a.k.a. HMG-1, HMG1, HMG3, SBP-1)
  Tag / fusion protein: mEGFP (N terminal on insert)
  Cloning method: Gibson Cloning
Terms and licenses: Academic/Nonprofit Terms; Industry Terms: Not Available to Industry
How to cite: pET-45b-mEGFP-HMGB1-WT was a gift from Denes Hnisz (Addgene plasmid # 194543 ; http://n2t.net/addgene:194543 ; RRID:Addgene_194543)
