[The description below was written by a language model from this plasmid's Addgene catalogue record and pLannotate feature annotations shown in this document.]
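Description:
pET-45b-mEGFP-HMGB1-WT is a 6.6 kb bacterial expression plasmid built on the pET-45b(+) backbone for producing recombinant human HMGB1 as a fluorescent, affinity-tagged fusion protein in E. coli. It is propagated through a ColE1/pBR322-type origin. The neighbouring bom and rop elements are retained, and rop keeps copy number low, consistent with the catalogue listing. Selection is by ampicillin through the β-lactamase gene and its own promoter. An f1 phage origin is also present, along with short tetracycline-resistance fragments that are remnants of the pBR322 lineage rather than functional markers.

The expression cassette follows the standard pET design: a T7 promoter immediately followed by a lac operator, a T7 gene 10 ribosome binding site, and a T7 terminator downstream. The plasmid-borne lacI gene supplies repressor, so transcription requires a host providing T7 RNA polymerase and is induced with IPTG. The open reading frame begins with a 6xHis tag, followed by a partial match to a TEV protease site, then monomeric EGFP (annotated automatically as a fragment of a related GFP derivative), fused to the N terminus of wild-type HMGB1. The annotation tool matched the insert to a horse orthologue, but the record states the gene is human. S-tag and other vector-derived fragments lie downstream of the insert. Whether they are translated is not stated in the record. The insert was assembled by Gibson cloning.

The construct is intended for purifying His-tagged mEGFP-HMGB1. The associated publication concerns aberrant phase separation and nucleolar dysfunction in rare genetic diseases, suggesting this plasmid serves as the wild-type reference protein in such studies.
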