Features (pLannotate 1.2.2; 22 found; start..end, strand, type, name):
     12..467     +  rep_origin     f1 ori (sequence partly withheld): f1 bacteriophage origin of replication; arrow indicates direction of (+) strand synthesis
    582..1442    -  CDS            AmpR: β-lactamase; bla; confers resistance to ampicillin, carbenicillin, and related antibiotics
   1443..1535    -  promoter       AmpR promoter: bla
   1616..2204    +  rep_origin     ori: high-copy-number ColE1/pMB1/pBR322/pUC origin of replication
   2390..2529    -  misc_feature   bom: basis of mobility region from pBR322
   2631..2822    -  CDS            rop: Rop protein, which maintains plasmids at low copy number; rop
   2839..3219    +  CDS            YPB1_ECOLX: Protein predicted: Swiss-Prot protein existence level 4. From Escherichia coli.
   3281..3345    -  CDS            TcR (fragment): tetracycline efflux protein; tet; confers resistance to tetracycline
   3360..3381    -  protein_bind   CAP binding site: CAP binding activates transcription in the presence of cAMP. E. coli catabolite activator protein
   3394..4476    -  CDS            lacI: lac repressor; lacI; The lac repressor binds to the lac operator to inhibit transcription in E. coli. This inhibition can be relieved by adding lactose or isopropyl-β-D-thiogalactopyranoside (IPTG).
   4477..4554    -  promoter       lacI promoter: lacI
   4562..4841    -  CDS            TcR (fragment): tetracycline efflux protein; tet; confers resistance to tetracycline
   4867..4885    +  promoter       T7 promoter: promoter for bacteriophage T7 RNA polymerase
   4886..4910    +  protein_bind   lac operator: The lac repressor binds to the lac operator to inhibit transcription in E. coli. This inhibition can be relieved by adding lactose or isopropyl-β-D-thiogalactopyranoside (IPTG). lac repressor encoded by lacI
   4925..4947    +  RBS            RBS: efficient ribosome binding site from bacteriophage T7 gene 10 (Olins and Rangwala, 1989)
   4957..4974    +  CDS            6xHis: 6xHis affinity tag
   4984..5000    +  CDS            TEV site (fragment): tobacco etch virus (TEV) protease recognition and cleavage site
   5014..5725    +  CDS            SiriusGFP (fragment): enhanced GFP (EGFP) derivative that exhibits robust folding and enhanced photostability (Zhong et al., 2019) mammalian codon-optimized
   5731..6276    +  CDS            HMGB1 (fragment): HMGB1_HORSE - Also known as HMG1. Experimental evidence at protein level: Swiss-Prot protein existence level 1. In the extracellular compartment (following either active secretion or passive release) involved in regulation of the inflammatory response. Fully reduced HGMB1 (which subsequently gets oxidized after release) in association with CXCL12 mediates the recruitment of inflammatory cells during the initial phase of tissue injury; the CXCL12:HMGB1 complex triggers CXCR4 homodimerization. Induces the migration of monocyte-derived immature dendritic cells and seems to regulate adhesive and m
   6403..6444    +  CDS            S-Tag (fragment): affinity and epitope tag derived from pancreatic ribonuclease A
   6474..6491    +  CDS            SET1 (fragment): solubility-enhancement tag derived from T7 phage gene 10B
   6499..6546    +  terminator     T7 terminator: transcription terminator for bacteriophage T7 RNA polymerase
>Addgene plasmid #194543 | pET-45b-mEGFP-HMGB1-WT | addgene full sequence | sequence record 385331 | Addgene NGS Result
TGGCGAATGGG
[124 nt withheld, positions 12-135]
C
[91 nt withheld, positions 137-227]
A
[49 nt withheld, positions 229-277]
CCTTTGACGTTGGAGTCCACGTTCTTT
[37 nt withheld, positions 305-341]
ACCCTATCTCGGTCTATTCTTTTGATTTATAAGGGATTTTGCCGATTTCGGCCTATTGGTTAAAAAATGA
GCTGATTTAACAAAAATTTAACGCGAATTTTAACAAAATATTAACGTTTACAATTTCTGGCGGCACGATG
GCATGAGATTATCAAAAAGGATCTTCACCTAGATCCTTTTAAATTAAAAATGAAGTTTTAAATCAATCTA
AAGTATATATGAGTAAACTTGGTCTGACAGTTACCAATGCTTAATCAGTGAGGCACCTATCTCAGCGATC
TGTCTATTTCGTTCATCCATAGTTGCCTGACTCCCCGTCGTGTAGATAACTACGATACGGGAGGGCTTAC
CATCTGGCCCCAGTGCTGCAATGATACCGCGAGACCCACGCTCACCGGCTCCAGATTTATCAGCAATAAA
CCAGCCAGCCGGAAGGGCCGAGCGCAGAAGTGGTCCTGCAACTTTATCCGCCTCCATCCAGTCTATTAAT
TGTTGCCGGGAAGCTAGAGTAAGTAGTTCGCCAGTTAATAGTTTGCGCAACGTTGTTGCCATTGCTACAG
GCATCGTGGTGTCACGCTCGTCGTTTGGTATGGCTTCATTCAGCTCCGGTTCCCAACGATCAAGGCGAGT
TACATGATCCCCCATGTTGTGCAAAAAAGCGGTTAGCTCCTTCGGTCCTCCGATCGTTGTCAGAAGTAAG
TTGGCCGCAGTGTTATCACTCATGGTTATGGCAGCACTGCATAATTCTCTTACTGTCATGCCATCCGTAA
GATGCTTTTCTGTGACTGGTGAGTACTCAACCAAGTCATTCTGAGAATAGTGTATGCGGCGACCGAGTTG
CTCTTGCCCGGCGTCAATACGGGATAATACCGCGCCACATAGCAGAACTTTAAAAGTGCTCATCATTGGA
AAACGTTCTTCGGGGCGAAAACTCTCAAGGATCTTACCGCTGTTGAGATCCAGTTCGATGTAACCCACTC
GTGCACCCAACTGATCTTCAGCATCTTTTACTTTCACCAGCGTTTCTGGGTGAGCAAAAACAGGAAGGCA
AAATGCCGCAAAAAAGGGAATAAGGGCGACACGGAAATGTTGAATACTCATACTCTTCCTTTTTCAATCA
TGATTGAAGCATTTATCAGGGTTATTGTCTCATGAGCGGATACATATTTGAATGTATTTAGAAAAATAAA
CAAATAGGTCATGACCAAAATCCCTTAACGTGAGTTTTCGTTCCACTGAGCGTCAGACCCCGTAGAAAAG
ATCAAAGGATCTTCTTGAGATCCTTTTTTTCTGCGCGTAATCTGCTGCTTGCAAACAAAAAAACCACCGC
TACCAGCGGTGGTTTGTTTGCCGGATCAAGAGCTACCAACTCTTTTTCCGAAGGTAACTGGCTTCAGCAG
AGCGCAGATACCAAATACTGTCCTTCTAGTGTAGCCGTAGTTAGGCCACCACTTCAAGAACTCTGTAGCA
CCGCCTACATACCTCGCTCTGCTAATCCTGTTACCAGTGGCTGCTGCCAGTGGCGATAAGTCGTGTCTTA
CCGGGTTGGACTCAAGACGATAGTTACCGGATAAGGCGCAGCGGTCGGGCTGAACGGGGGGTTCGTGCAC
ACAGCCCAGCTTGGAGCGAACGACCTACACCGAACTGAGATACCTACAGCGTGAGCTATGAGAAAGCGCC
ACGCTTCCCGAAGGGAGAAAGGCGGACAGGTATCCGGTAAGCGGCAGGGTCGGAACAGGAGAGCGCACGA
GGGAGCTTCCAGGGGGAAACGCCTGGTATCTTTATAGTCCTGTCGGGTTTCGCCACCTCTGACTTGAGCG
TCGATTTTTGTGATGCTCGTCAGGGGGGCGGAGCCTATGGAAAAACGCCAGCAACGCGGCCTTTTTACGG
TTCCTGGCCTTTTGCTGGCCTTTTGCTCACATGTTCTTTCCTGCGTTATCCCCTGATTCTGTGGATAACC
GTATTACCGCCTTTGAGTGAGCTGATACCGCTCGCCGCAGCCGAACGACCGAGCGCAGCGAGTCAGTGAG
CGAGGAAGCGGAAGAGCGCCTGATGCGGTATTTTCTCCTTACGCATCTGTGCGGTATTTCACACCGCAAT
GGTGCACTCTCAGTACAATCTGCTCTGATGCCGCATAGTTAAGCCAGTATACACTCCGCTATCGCTACGT
GACTGGGTCATGGCTGCGCCCCGACACCCGCCAACACCCGCTGACGCGCCCTGACGGGCTTGTCTGCTCC
CGGCATCCGCTTACAGACAAGCTGTGACCGTCTCCGGGAGCTGCATGTGTCAGAGGTTTTCACCGTCATC
ACCGAAACGCGCGAGGCAGCTGCGGTAAAGCTCATCAGCGTGGTCGTGAAGCGATTCACAGATGTCTGCC
TGTTCATCCGCGTCCAGCTCGTTGAGTTTCTCCAGAAGCGTTAATGTCTGGCTTCTGATAAAGCGGGCCA
TGTTAAGGGCGGTTTTTTCCTGTTTGGTCACTGATGCCTCCGTGTAAGGGGGATTTCTGTTCATGGGGGT
AATGATACCGATGAAACGAGAGAGGATGCTCACGATACGGGTTACTGATGATGAACATGCCCGGTTACTG
GAACGTTGTGAGGGTAAACAACTGGCGGTATGGATGCGGCGGGACCAGAGAAAAATCACTCAGGGTCAAT
GCCAGCGCTTCGTTAATACAGATGTAGGTGTTCCACAGGGTAGCCAGCAGCATCCTGCGATGCAGATCCG
GAACATAATGGTGCAGGGCGCTGACTTCCGCGTTTCCAGACTTTACGAAACACGGAAACCGAAGACCATT
CATGTTGTTGCTCAGGTCGCAGACGTTTTGCAGCAGCAGTCGCTTCACGTTCGCTCGCGTATCGGTGATT
CATTCTGCTAACCAGTAAGGCAACCCCGCCAGCCTAGCCGGGTCCTCAACGACAGGAGCACGATCATGCT
AGTCATGCCCCGCGCCCACCGGAAGGAGCTGACTGGGTTGAAGGCTCTCAAGGGCATCGGTCGAGATCCC
GGTGCCTAATGAGTGAGCTAACTTACATTAATTGCGTTGCGCTCACTGCCCGCTTTCCAGTCGGGAAACC
TGTCGTGCCAGCTGCATTAATGAATCGGCCAACGCGCGGGGAGAGGCGGTTTGCGTATTGGGCGCCAGGG
TGGTTTTTCTTTTCACCAGTGAGACGGGCAACAGCTGATTGCCCTTCACCGCCTGGCCCTGAGAGAGTTG
CAGCAAGCGGTCCACGCTGGTTTGCCCCAGCAGGCGAAAATCCTGTTTGATGGTGGTTAACGGCGGGATA
TAACATGAGCTGTCTTCGGTATCGTCGTATCCCACTACCGAGATGTCCGCACCAACGCGCAGCCCGGACT
CGGTAATGGCGCGCATTGCGCCCAGCGCCATCTGATCGTTGGCAACCAGCATCGCAGTGGGAACGATGCC
CTCATTCAGCATTTGCATGGTTTGTTGAAAACCGGACATGGCACTCCAGTCGCCTTCCCGTTCCGCTATC
GGCTGAATTTGATTGCGAGTGAGATATTTATGCCAGCCAGCCAGACGCAGACGCGCCGAGACAGAACTTA
ATGGGCCCGCTAACAGCGCGATTTGCTGGTGACCCAATGCGACCAGATGCTCCACGCCCAGTCGCGTACC
GTCTTCATGGGAGAAAATAATACTGTTGATGGGTGTCTGGTCAGAGACATCAAGAAATAACGCCGGAACA
TTAGTGCAGGCAGCTTCCACAGCAATGGCATCCTGGTCATCCAGCGGATAGTTAATGATCAGCCCACTGA
CGCGTTGCGCGAGAAGATTGTGCACCGCCGCTTTACAGGCTTCGACGCCGCTTCGTTCTACCATCGACAC
CACCACGCTGGCACCCAGTTGATCGGCGCGAGATTTAATCGCCGCGACAATTTGCGACGGCGCGTGCAGG
GCCAGACTGGAGGTGGCAACGCCAATCAGCAACGACTGTTTGCCCGCCAGTTGTTGTGCCACGCGGTTGG
GAATGTAATTCAGCTCCGCCATCGCCGCTTCCACTTTTTCCCGCGTTTTCGCAGAAACGTGGCTGGCCTG
GTTCACCACGCGGGAAACGGTCTGATAAGAGACACCGGCATACTCTGCGACATCGTATAACGTTACTGGT
TTCACATTCACCACCCTGAATTGACTCTCTTCCGGGCGCTATCATGCCATACCGCGAAAGGTTTTGCGCC
ATTCGATGGTGTCCGGGATCTCGACGCTCTCCCTTATGCGACTCCTGCATTAGGAAGCAGCCCAGTAGTA
GGTTGAGGCCGTTGAGCACCGCCGCCGCAAGGAATGGTGCATGCAAGGAGATGGCGCCCAACAGTCCCCC
GGCCACGGGGCCTGCCACCATACCCACGCCGAAACAAGCGCTCATGAGCCCGAAGTGGCGAGCCCGATCT
TCCCCATCGGTGATGTCGGCGATATAGGCGCCAGCAACCGCACCTGTGGCGCCGGTGATGCCGGCCACGA
TGCGTCCGGCGTAGAGGATCGAGATCGATCTCGATCCCGCGAAATTAATACGACTCACTATAGGGGAATT
GTGAGCGGATAACAATTCCCCTCTAGAAATAATTTTGTTTAACTTTAAGAAGGAGATATACCATGCACCA
TCACCATCACCATGGGATCGAGGAAAACCTGTACTTCCAATCCGGTTCTGGAGTGAGCAAGGGCGAGGAG
CTGTTCACCGGGGTGGTGCCCATCCTGGTCGAGCTGGACGGCGACGTAAACGGCCACAAGTTCAGCGTGC
GCGGCGAGGGCGAGGGCGATGCCACCAACGGCAAGCTGACCCTGAAGTTCATCTGCACCACCGGCAAGCT
GCCCGTGCCCTGGCCCACCCTCGTGACCACCCTGACCTACGGCGTGCAGTGCTTCAGCCGCTACCCCGAC
CACATGAAGCAGCACGACTTCTTCAAGTCCGCCATGCCCGAAGGCTACGTCCAGGAGCGCACCATCTCCT
TCAAGGACGACGGCACCTACAAGACCCGCGCCGAGGTGAAGTTCGAGGGCGACACCCTGGTGAACCGCAT
CGAGCTGAAGGGCATCGACTTCAAGGAGGACGGCAACATCCTGGGGCACAAGCTGGAGTACAACTTCAAC
AGCCACAACGTCTATATCACGGCCGACAAGCAGAAGAACGGCATCAAGGCGAACTTCAAGATCCGCCACA
ACGTCGAGGACGGCAGCGTGCAGCTCGCCGACCACTACCAGCAGAACACCCCCATCGGCGACGGCCCCGT
GCTGCTGCCCGACAACCACTACCTGAGCACCCAGTCCAAGCTGAGCAAAGACCCCAACGAGAAGCGCGAT
CACATGGTCCTGCTGGAGTTCGTGACCGCCGCCGGGATCACTCTCGGCATGGACGAGCTGTACACGGCGA
TGGGCAAAGGAGATCCTAAGAAGCCGAGAGGCAAAATGTCATCATATGCATTTTTTGTGCAAACTTGTCG
GGAGGAGCATAAGAAGAAGCACCCAGATGCTTCAGTCAACTTCTCAGAGTTTTCTAAGAAGTGCTCAGAG
AGGTGGAAGACCATGTCTGCTAAAGAGAAAGGAAAATTTGAAGATATGGCAAAAGCGGACAAGGCCCGTT
ATGAAAGAGAAATGAAAACCTATATCCCTCCCAAAGGGGAGACAAAAAAGAAGTTCAAGGATCCCAATGC
ACCCAAGAGGCCTCCTTCGGCCTTCTTCCTCTTCTGCTCTGAGTATCGCCCAAAAATCAAAGGAGAACAT
CCTGGCCTGTCCATTGGTGATGTTGCGAAGAAACTGGGAGAGATGTGGAATAACACTGCTGCAGATGACA
AGCAGCCTTATGAAAAGAAGGCTGCGAAGCTGAAGGAAAAATATGAAAAGGATATTGCTGCATATCGAGC
TAAAGGAAAGCCTGATGCAGCAAAAAAGGGAGTTGTCAAGGCTGAAAAAAGCAAGAAAAAGAAGGAAGAG
GAGGAAGATGAGGAAGATGAAGAGGATGAGGAGGAGGAGGAAGATGAAGAAGATGAAGATGAAGAAGAAG
ATGATGATGATGAATAACGTGCGGCCGCACTCGAGTCTGGTAAAGAAACCGCTGCTGCGAAATTTGAACG
CCAGCACATGGACTCGTCTACTAGCGCAGCTTAATTAACCTAGGCTGCTGCCACCGCTGAGCAATAACTA
GCATAACCCCTTGGGGCCTCTAAACGGGTCTTGAGGGGTTTTTTGCTGAAAGGAGGAACTATATCCGGAT
